Addgene plasmid #30471: pLV.CMVenh.gp91.eGFP.cHS4
Depositing lab: Didier Trono. Depositing organization: Swiss Federal Institute of Technology (EPFL). Publication: Lineage- and stage-restricted lentiviral vectors for the gene therapy of chronic granulomatous disease. Barde I, Laurenti E, Verp S, Wiznerowicz M, Offner S, Viornery A, Galy A, Trumpp A, Trono D. Gene Ther. 2011 Nov;18(11):1087-97. doi: 10.1038/gt.2011.65. Epub 2011 May 5. PubMed 21544095.
Backbone
  Vector backbone: pLV
  Vector type: Lentiviral
Growth in bacteria
  Bacterial resistance: Ampicillin, 100 μg/mL
  Growth temperature: 37°C
  Growth strain: Stbl3
  Growth instructions: Stbl3
  Copy number: Low Copy
Gene/Insert
  Gene/Insert name: CMVenh/gp91/eGFP/cHS4
  Cloning method: Restriction Enzyme
  Sequencing primers: 5′ pCAG-F; 3′ EGFP-N
Terms and licenses: Academic/Nonprofit Terms; Industry Terms: Not Available to Industry
Depositor comments: From the paper (note that some of these features may not be in this plasmid): All vectors were based on the pRRL-cPPT-hPGK-mcs-WPRE vector, derived from the pRRL-cPPT-hPGKeGFP-WPRE construct. The gp91promoter is the natural myeloid-specific promoter. The CMVenh comes from the peGFP-N1(Clontech, Saint-Germain-en-Laye, France), the synthetic intron from the pMG5 and the EF1a intron from the pWPI vector http://www.addgene.org/12254 The myeloid-specific enhancer SP107 and SP146 were provided by Senlin Li (Department of Medicine, UTHSCSA, San Antonio, TX, USA). The cHS4 insulator corresponds to the chicken beta-globin 5’-DNase I-hypersensitive site and was provided by Patrick Salmon (Department of Neuroscience, Faculty of Medicine, University of Geneva, Switzerland).
How to cite: pLV.CMVenh.gp91.eGFP.cHS4 was a gift from Didier Trono (Addgene plasmid # 30471 ; http://n2t.net/addgene:30471 ; RRID:Addgene_30471)
