[The description below was written by a language model from this plasmid's Addgene catalogue record.]
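Description:
pLV.CMVenh.gp91.eGFP.cHS4 is a lentiviral transfer vector built on a pLV backbone and propagated in bacteria as a low-copy, ampicillin-selected plasmid. The depositor's notes say that the vector series it belongs to derives from a pRRL-cPPT-hPGK-mcs-WPRE construct. This suggests a central polypurine tract (which aids nuclear import of the reverse-transcribed genome) and a WPRE (which enhances transcript stability and expression). However, the same notes caution that not every element listed for the series is necessarily present in this plasmid, and no feature table is available to confirm them.

The payload, as indicated by the insert name, is an eGFP reporter driven by the gp91 promoter, described in the record as the natural myeloid-specific promoter. It is combined with a CMV enhancer taken from a commercial eGFP expression plasmid. The pairing presumably aims to boost transcriptional output from the lineage-restricted promoter. The construct also carries the cHS4 insulator, the chicken beta-globin 5' DNase I-hypersensitive site. This element is generally used to shield integrated transgenes from positional effects and silencing, and to limit crosstalk between vector enhancers and neighbouring host genes. Its exact position in the vector is not stated.

The associated work concerns lineage- and stage-restricted lentiviral vectors for gene therapy of chronic granulomatous disease. This plasmid appears to be a reporter version, with GFP fluorescence used to assess the strength and myeloid specificity of the enhancer/promoter/insulator combination in transduced cells. The other elements mentioned for the series (synthetic or EF1a introns, and the SP107 and SP146 myeloid enhancers) are not implied by this construct's name.
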