>Addgene plasmid #30471 | pLV.CMVenh.gp91.eGFP.cHS4 | addgene partial sequence | sequence record 37655 | SV40pA-R 5'-GAAATTTGTGATGCTATTGC-3'
ATAACAGTTCCTCTCACTCTCTGATATTCATTTCTTTGCAAGTTTGGCCGCTCTAGATGCTGCTAGAGAT
TTTCCACACTGACTAAAAGGGTCTGAGGGATCTCTAGTTACCAGAGTCACACAACAGACGGGCACACACT
ACTTGAAGCACTCAAGGCAAGCTTTATTGAGGCTTAAGCAGTGGGTTCCCTAGTTAGCCAGAGAGCTCCC
AGGCTCAGATCTGGTCTAACCAGAGAGACCCAGTACAAGCAAAAAGCAGCATAACTTCGTATAATGTATG
CTATACGAAGTTATTCCACTAGAAAAGCTTTTTCCCCGTATCCCCCCAGGTGTCTGCAGGCTCAAAGAGC
AGCGAGAAGCGTTCAGAGGAAAGCGATCCCGTGCCACCTTCCCCGTGCCCGGGCTGTCCCCGCACGCTGC
CGGCTCGGGGATGCGGGGGGAGCGCCGGACCGGAGCGGAGCCCCGGGCGGCTCGCTGCTGCCCCCTAGCG
GGGGAGGGACGTAATTACATCCCTGGGGGCTTTGGGGGGGGGCTGTCCCTCTAGGAGGATCACATCTTGT
CTTCGTTGGGAGTGAATTANCCCTTCCAGTCCCCCCTTTTCTTTTAAAAAGTGGCTAAGATCTACAGCTG
CCTTGTAAGTCATTGGTCTTAAAGGTACCGAGCTCGAATTCCAGGCGGGGAGGCGGCCCAAAGGGAGATC
CGACTCGTCTGAGGGCGAAGGCGAAGACGCGGAAGAAGCCGCAGAGCCGGCAGCAGGCCGCGGGAAGGAA
GGTCCGCTGGATTGAGGGCCGAANGGACGTANCANAAGGACGTCCCGCGCAAAATCCAGGTGGCAACACA
GGCGANCAGCCATGGAAAGGACGTCAGCTT
